Addgene plasmid #182409: pRSFDuet-1_VNp-DNAseI
Purpose: Bacterial expression of Vesicle Nucleating peptide-DNaseI fusion
Depositing lab: Dan Mulvihill. Depositing organization: London and South East University Group (LASE). Publication: High-yield vesicle-packaged recombinant protein production from E. coli. Eastwood TA, Baker K, Streather BR, Allen N, Wang L, Botchway SW, Brown IR, Hiscock JR, Lennon C, Mulvihill DP. Cell Rep Methods. 2023 Feb 2;3(2):100396. doi: 10.1016/j.crmeth.2023.100396. eCollection 2023 Feb 27. PubMed 36936078.
Backbone
  Vector backbone: pRSFDUET-1
  Backbone manufacturer: Novagen
  Vector type: Bacterial Expression
Growth in bacteria
  Bacterial resistance: Kanamycin, 50 μg/mL
  Growth temperature: 37°C
  Growth strain: DH5alpha
  Copy number: High Copy
Gene/Insert
  Gene/Insert name: VNp-DNase I
  Species: B. taurus (bovine)
  GenBank ID: UniProtKB: P00639
  Entrez Gene: DNASE1
  Promoter: T7
  Tag / fusion protein: Vesicle Nucleating peptide (VNp) (N terminal on insert)
  Cloning method: Restriction Enzyme; 5′ cloning site Unknown (unknown if destroyed); 3′ cloning site Unknown (unknown if destroyed)
Resource information
  A portion of this plasmid was derived from a plasmid made by: Synthetic
Terms and licenses: Academic/Nonprofit Terms; Industry Terms: Not Available to Industry
How to cite: pRSFDuet-1_VNp-DNAseI was a gift from Dan Mulvihill (Addgene plasmid # 182409 ; http://n2t.net/addgene:182409 ; RRID:Addgene_182409)
