[The description below was written by a language model from this plasmid's Addgene catalogue record and pLannotate feature annotations shown in this document.]
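Description:
pRSFDuet-1_VNp-DNAseI is a bacterial expression plasmid built on the Novagen pRSFDuet-1 backbone, a dual-cassette T7 vector for E. coli. It replicates from the RSF1030 origin, which gives high copy number and is compatible with plasmids carrying other origin types, so it can be co-maintained with partner vectors. Selection is by kanamycin, through an aminoglycoside phosphotransferase gene. The backbone also carries lacI with its own promoter. The lac repressor binds the lac operators placed directly downstream of each T7 promoter, keeping transcription off until IPTG is added in a host that supplies T7 RNA polymerase.

The annotated sequence shows both Duet T7 promoter/lac operator units. The first is followed only by a T7 gene 10 ribosome binding site, with no coding feature detected, so it appears to be empty. The insert lies after the second unit. It begins with a short N-terminal segment that the annotation tool matches to a synuclein fragment, which corresponds in position to the Vesicle Nucleating peptide (VNp) named in the catalogue entry. This is followed by the DNase I coding region, recorded as bovine and synthetic in origin, although the automated match is to the closely related sheep ortholog. Downstream there is a short match consistent with a His-tag, the vector's S-tag sequence and the T7 terminator. The record does not state whether these tags are in frame with the fusion, and the cloning sites are unknown.

The stated purpose is bacterial expression of the VNp-DNase I fusion. The associated publication concerns high-yield production of recombinant proteins packaged into vesicles from E. coli, and the VNp tag is the element that fits that approach.
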