Features (pLannotate 1.2.2; 20 found; start..end, strand, type, name):
      3..27      +  protein_bind   lac operator: The lac repressor binds to the lac operator to inhibit transcription in E. coli. This inhibition can be relieved by adding lactose or isopropyl-β-D-thiogalactopyranoside (IPTG). lac repressor encoded by lacI
     42..64      +  RBS            RBS: efficient ribosome binding site from bacteriophage T7 gene 10 (Olins and Rangwala, 1989)
    214..232     +  promoter       T7 promoter: promoter for bacteriophage T7 RNA polymerase
    233..257     +  protein_bind   lac operator: The lac repressor binds to the lac operator to inhibit transcription in E. coli. This inhibition can be relieved by adding lactose or isopropyl-β-D-thiogalactopyranoside (IPTG). lac repressor encoded by lacI
    300..359     +  CDS            Sncb (fragment): SYUB_MOUSE - Experimental evidence at protein level: Swiss-Prot protein existence level 1. May be involved in neuronal plasticity. From Mus musculus (Mouse).
    426..1205    +  CDS            DNASE1: DNAS1_SHEEP - Also known as DNL1. Experimental evidence at protein level: Swiss-Prot protein existence level 1. Serum endocuclease secreted into body fluids by a wide variety of exocrine and endocrine organs (By similarity). Expressed by non-hematopoietic tissues and preferentially cleaves protein-free DNA. Among other functions, seems to be involved in cell death by apoptosis. Binds specifically to G-actin and blocks actin polymerization (By similarity). Together with DNASE1L3, plays a key role in degrading neutrophil extracellular traps (NETs). NETs are mainly composed of DNA fibers and are
   1212..1229    +  CDS            capTEV™ (fragment): composite tag for in vivo biotinylation, TEV protease cleavage, and 6xHis tagging
   1245..1286    +  CDS            S-Tag (fragment): affinity and epitope tag derived from pancreatic ribonuclease A
   1316..1333    +  CDS            SET1 (fragment): solubility-enhancement tag derived from T7 phage gene 10B
   1341..1388    +  terminator     T7 terminator: transcription terminator for bacteriophage T7 RNA polymerase
   1552..1609    +  promoter       AmpR promoter (fragment): bla
   1618..2433    -  CDS            KanR: aminoglycoside phosphotransferase; aph(3')-Ia; confers resistance to kanamycin in bacteria or G418 (Geneticin®) in eukaryotes
   2434..2525    -  promoter       AmpR promoter: bla
   2541..3290    -  rep_origin     RSF ori: Plasmids containing the RSF 1030 origin of replication can be propagated in E. coli cells that contain additional plasmids with compatible origins.
   3373..3437    -  CDS            TcR (fragment): tetracycline efflux protein; tet; confers resistance to tetracycline
   3452..3473    -  protein_bind   CAP binding site: CAP binding activates transcription in the presence of cAMP. E. coli catabolite activator protein
   3486..4568    -  CDS            lacI: lac repressor; lacI; The lac repressor binds to the lac operator to inhibit transcription in E. coli. This inhibition can be relieved by adding lactose or isopropyl-β-D-thiogalactopyranoside (IPTG).
   4569..4646    -  promoter       lacI promoter: lacI
   4654..4689    -  CDS            TcR (fragment): tetracycline efflux protein; tet; confers resistance to tetracycline
   4692..2       +  promoter       T7 promoter (across the origin): promoter for bacteriophage T7 RNA polymerase
>Addgene plasmid #182409 | pRSFDuet-1_VNp-DNAseI | addgene full sequence | sequence record 360462 | Addgene NGS Result
GGGGAATTGTGAGCGGATAACAATTCCCCTGTAGAAATAATTTTGTTTAACTTTAATAAGGAGATATACC
ATGGGCAGCAGCCATCACCATCATCACCACAGCCAGGATCCGAATTCGAGCTCGGCGCGCCTGCAGGTCG
ACAAGCTTGCGGCCGCATAATGCTTAAGTCGAACAGAAAGTAATCGTATTGTACACGGCCGCATAATCGA
AATTAATACGACTCACTATAGGGGAATTGTGAGCGGATAACAATTCCCCATCTTAGTATATTAGTTAAGT
ATAAGAAGGAGATATACATATGGATGTATTCATGAAAGGACTTTCAAAGGCCAAGGAGGGAGTTGTGGCA
GCTGCTGAGAAAACCAAACAGGGTGTGGCAGAAGCAGCAGGAAAGACAAAAGAGGGTGTTCTCAGATCTA
TGGCCCTGAAGATAGCAGCCTTCAACATCCGCACCTTTGGGGAGACCAAGATGTCCAATGCTACGCTCGC
CAGCTACATTGTTCGGATCGTGCGTCGTTACGACATCGTCCTCATCCAGGAGGTCAGAGACAGCCACCTG
GTGGCTGTGGGGAAGCTCCTGGACTATCTCAACCAGGATGACCCAAACACCTACCACTATGTGGTCAGTG
AGCCGCTGGGCCGCAACAGCTACAAGGAGCGCTACCTCTTTCTGTTCAGACCCAACAAGGTGTCCGTGCT
GGACACCTACCAGTACGACGACGGCTGCGAGTCCTGCGGGAACGACAGCTTCAGCCGGGAGCCCGCTGTG
GTCAAGTTCTCATCCCACTCCACCAAGGTCAAGGAATTTGCCATTGTTGCCCTGCACTCGGCCCCATCGG
ACGCAGTGGCTGAGATTAATTCTCTCTACGATGTCTACCTGGATGTCCAGCAGAAGTGGCACTTGAACGA
TGTCATGTTGATGGGCGATTTCAATGCTGACTGCAGCTACGTGACCTCCTCGCAGTGGTCATCCATCCGC
CTGCGTACGAGCTCCACCTTCCAGTGGCTGATTCCTGACAGTGCCGACACCACGGCTACGTCCACGAACT
GCGCCTATGACAGGATCGTGGTCGCAGGGTCTCTGCTCCAGAGTTCTGTGGTTCCTGGCTCGGCCGCTCC
CTTTGACTTCCAAGCTGCATACGGACTGAGCAATGAGATGGCCCTGGCCATCAGTGACCATTACCCGGTG
GAGGTGACGCTGACAGGTACCCATCATCATCATCATCATTAACTCGAGTCTGGTAAAGAAACCGCTGCTG
CGAAATTTGAACGCCAGCACATGGACTCGTCTACTAGCGCAGCTTAATTAACCTAGGCTGCTGCCACCGC
TGAGCAATAACTAGCATAACCCCTTGGGGCCTCTAAACGGGTCTTGAGGGGTTTTTTGCTGAAACCTCAG
GCATTTGAGAAGCACACGGTCACACTGCTTCCGGTAGTCAATAAACCGGTAAACCAGCAATAGACATAAG
CGGCTATTTAACGACCCTGCCCTGAACCGACGACAAGCTGACGACCGGGTCTCCGCAAGTGGCACTTTTC
GGGGAAATGTGCGCGGAACCCCTATTTGTTTATTTTTCTAAATACATTCAAATATGTATCCGCTCATGAA
TTAATTCTTAGAAAAACTCATCGAGCATCAAATGAAACTGCAATTTATTCATATCAGGATTATCAATACC
ATATTTTTGAAAAAGCCGTTTCTGTAATGAAGGAGAAAACTCACCGAGGCAGTTCCATAGGATGGCAAGA
TCCTGGTATCGGTCTGCGATTCCGACTCGTCCAACATCAATACAACCTATTAATTTCCCCTCGTCAAAAA
TAAGGTTATCAAGTGAGAAATCACCATGAGTGACGACTGAATCCGGTGAGAATGGCAAAAGTTTATGCAT
TTCTTTCCAGACTTGTTCAACAGGCCAGCCATTACGCTCGTCATCAAAATCACTCGCATCAACCAAACCG
TTATTCATTCGTGATTGCGCCTGAGCGAGACGAAATACGCGGTCGCTGTTAAAAGGACAATTACAAACAG
GAATCGAATGCAACCGGCGCAGGAACACTGCCAGCGCATCAACAATATTTTCACCTGAATCAGGATATTC
TTCTAATACCTGGAATGCTGTTTTCCCGGGGATCGCAGTGGTGAGTAACCATGCATCATCAGGAGTACGG
ATAAAATGCTTGATGGTCGGAAGAGGCATAAATTCCGTCAGCCAGTTTAGTCTGACCATCTCATCTGTAA
CATCATTGGCAACGCTACCTTTGCCATGTTTCAGAAACAACTCTGGCGCATCGGGCTTCCCATACAATCG
ATAGATTGTCGCACCTGATTGCCCGACATTATCGCGAGCCCATTTATACCCATATAAATCAGCATCCATG
TTGGAATTTAATCGCGGCCTAGAGCAAGACGTTTCCCGTTGAATATGGCTCATACTCTTCCTTTTTCAAT
ATTATTGAAGCATTTATCAGGGTTATTGTCTCATGAGCGGATACATATTTGAATGTATTTAGAAAAATAA
ACAAATAGGCATGCAGCGCTCTTCCGCTTCCTCGCTCACTGACTCGCTACGCTCGGTCGTTCGACTGCGG
CGAGCGGTGTCAGCTCACTCAAAAGCGGTAATACGGTTATCCACAGAATCAGGGGATAAAGCCGGAAAGA
ACATGTGAGCAAAAAGCAAAGCACCGGAAGAAGCCAACGCCGCAGGCGTTTTTCCATAGGCTCCGCCCCC
CTGACGAGCATCACAAAAATCGACGCTCAAGCCAGAGGTGGCGAAACCCGACAGGACTATAAAGATACCA
GGCGTTTCCCCCTGGAAGCTCCCTCGTGCGCTCTCCTGTTCCGACCCTGCCGCTTACCGGATACCTGTCC
GCCTTTCTCCCTTCGGGAAGCGTGGCGCTTTCTCATAGCTCACGCTGTTGGTATCTCAGTTCGGTGTAGG
TCGTTCGCTCCAAGCTGGGCTGTGTGCACGAACCCCCCGTTCAGCCCGACCGCTGCGCCTTATCCGGTAA
CTATCGTCTTGAGTCCAACCCGGTAAGACACGACTTATCGCCACTGGCAGCAGCCATTGGTAACTGATTT
AGAGGACTTTGTCTTGAAGTTATGCACCTGTTAAGGCTAAACTGAAAGAACAGATTTTGGTGAGTGCGGT
CCTCCAACCCACTTACCTTGGTTCAAAGAGTTGGTAGCTCAGCGAACCTTGAGAAAACCACCGTTGGTAG
CGGTGGTTTTTCTTTATTTATGAGATGATGAATCAATCGGTCTATCAAGTCAACGAACAGCTATTCCGTT
ACTCTAGATTTCAGTGCAATTTATCTCTTCAAATGTAGCACCTGAAGTCAGCCCCATACGATATAAGTTG
TAATTCTCATGTTAGTCATGCCCCGCGCCCACCGGAAGGAGCTGACTGGGTTGAAGGCTCTCAAGGGCAT
CGGTCGAGATCCCGGTGCCTAATGAGTGAGCTAACTTACATTAATTGCGTTGCGCTCACTGCCCGCTTTC
CAGTCGGGAAACCTGTCGTGCCAGCTGCATTAATGAATCGGCCAACGCGCGGGGAGAGGCGGTTTGCGTA
TTGGGCGCCAGGGTGGTTTTTCTTTTCACCAGTGAGACGGGCAACAGCTGATTGCCCTTCACCGCCTGGC
CCTGAGAGAGTTGCAGCAAGCGGTCCACGCTGGTTTGCCCCAGCAGGCGAAAATCCTGTTTGATGGTGGT
TAACGGCGGGATATAACATGAGCTGTCTTCGGTATCGTCGTATCCCACTACCGAGATGTCCGCACCAACG
CGCAGCCCGGACTCGGTAATGGCGCGCATTGCGCCCAGCGCCATCTGATCGTTGGCAACCAGCATCGCAG
TGGGAACGATGCCCTCATTCAGCATTTGCATGGTTTGTTGAAAACCGGACATGGCACTCCAGTCGCCTTC
CCGTTCCGCTATCGGCTGAATTTGATTGCGAGTGAGATATTTATGCCAGCCAGCCAGACGCAGACGCGCC
GAGACAGAACTTAATGGGCCCGCTAACAGCGCGATTTGCTGGTGACCCAATGCGACCAGATGCTCCACGC
CCAGTCGCGTACCGTCTTCATGGGAGAAAATAATACTGTTGATGGGTGTCTGGTCAGAGACATCAAGAAA
TAACGCCGGAACATTAGTGCAGGCAGCTTCCACAGCAATGGCATCCTGGTCATCCAGCGGATAGTTAATG
ATCAGCCCACTGACGCGTTGCGCGAGAAGATTGTGCACCGCCGCTTTACAGGCTTCGACGCCGCTTCGTT
CTACCATCGACACCACCACGCTGGCACCCAGTTGATCGGCGCGAGATTTAATCGCCGCGACAATTTGCGA
CGGCGCGTGCAGGGCCAGACTGGAGGTGGCAACGCCAATCAGCAACGACTGTTTGCCCGCCAGTTGTTGT
GCCACGCGGTTGGGAATGTAATTCAGCTCCGCCATCGCCGCTTCCACTTTTTCCCGCGTTTTCGCAGAAA
CGTGGCTGGCCTGGTTCACCACGCGGGAAACGGTCTGATAAGAGACACCGGCATACTCTGCGACATCGTA
TAACGTTACTGGTTTCACATTCACCACCCTGAATTGACTCTCTTCCGGGCGCTATCATGCCATACCGCGA
AAGGTTTTGCGCCATTCGATGGTGTCCGGGATCTCGACGCTCTCCCTTATGCGACTCCTGCATTAGGAAA
TTAATACGACTCACTATA
